Addgene plasmid #191894: pET28 slow.2
Purpose: Encodes a GFP design, slow.2
Depositing lab: Sarel Fleishman. Depositing organization: Weizmann Institute of Science. Publication: Designed active-site library reveals thousands of functional GFP variants. Weinstein JY, Marti-Gomez C, Lipsh-Sokolik R, Hoch SY, Liebermann D, Nevo R, Weissman H, Petrovich-Kopitman E, Margulies D, Ivankov D, McCandlish DM, Fleishman SJ. Nat Commun. 2023 May 20;14(1):2890. doi: 10.1038/s41467-023-38099-z. PubMed 37210560.
Backbone
  Vector backbone: pET28
  Backbone size w/o insert (bp): 5209
  Vector type: Bacterial Expression
Growth in bacteria
  Bacterial resistance: Kanamycin, 50 μg/mL
  Growth temperature: 37°C
  Growth strain: DH5alpha
  Copy number: High Copy
Gene/Insert
  Gene/Insert name: slow.2
  Species: Aequorea victoria
  Insert size (bp): 747
  Mutation: V68M Q69L S72T V112I Y145M T167V L220V V224I
  Promoter: T7
  Tag / fusion protein: His Tag (N terminal on insert)
  Cloning method: Restriction Enzyme; 5′ cloning site BsaI (destroyed during cloning); 3′ cloning site BsaI (destroyed during cloning)
  Sequencing primers: 5′ TAATACGACTCACTATAGGG; 3′ gctagttattgctcagcgg
Terms and licenses: Academic/Nonprofit Terms; Industry Terms: Not Available to Industry
Depositor comments: Design created by the htFuncLib algorithm
How to cite: pET28 slow.2 was a gift from Sarel Fleishman (Addgene plasmid # 191894 ; http://n2t.net/addgene:191894 ; RRID:Addgene_191894)
