[The description below was written by a language model from this plasmid's Addgene catalogue record and pLannotate feature annotations shown in this document.]
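Description:
pET28 slow.2 is a bacterial expression plasmid built on the pET28 backbone that encodes slow.2, a computationally designed variant of Aequorea victoria GFP. According to the depositor, the design was generated by the htFuncLib algorithm as part of a designed active-site library of GFP variants. It carries eight substitutions relative to its parent: V68M, Q69L, S72T, V112I, Y145M, T167V, L220V and V224I. The roughly 750 bp insert was introduced by BsaI-based restriction cloning, which destroyed both sites. Automated annotation of the full 5,952 nt sequence recognises the open reading frame as an mEGFP-like coding sequence, consistent with a GFP derivative.

Expression follows the standard pET arrangement. A T7 promoter with an adjacent lac operator drives transcription, a phage T7 gene 10 ribosome binding site directs translation, and a T7 terminator closes the unit. The plasmid-borne lacI gene supplies lac repressor, so expression is held off until induced with IPTG in a host providing T7 RNA polymerase. An N-terminal His tag on the insert allows metal-affinity purification. The short "capTEV" fragment called just upstream of the GFP coding sequence most likely reflects this 6xHis stretch, and the small SET1 fragment downstream appears to be an incidental match to vector sequence rather than a functional tag.

The plasmid is selected with kanamycin through the aph(3')-Ia gene and replicates from a pBR322/ColE1-type origin accompanied by bom and rop. The catalogue lists it as high copy. An f1 origin is also present, and the tetracycline resistance fragments are nonfunctional backbone remnants. The construct suits production of the slow.2 protein in E. coli for characterising its fluorescence.
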