Features (pLannotate 1.2.2; 19 found; start..end, strand, type, name):
      1..19      +  promoter       T7 promoter: promoter for bacteriophage T7 RNA polymerase
     20..44      +  protein_bind   lac operator: The lac repressor binds to the lac operator to inhibit transcription in E. coli. This inhibition can be relieved by adding lactose or isopropyl-β-D-thiogalactopyranoside (IPTG). lac repressor encoded by lacI
     59..81      +  RBS            RBS: efficient ribosome binding site from bacteriophage T7 gene 10 (Olins and Rangwala, 1989)
    100..116     +  CDS            capTEV™ (fragment): composite tag for in vivo biotinylation, TEV protease cleavage, and 6xHis tagging
    118..831     +  CDS            mEGFP: mEGFP is a basic (constitutively fluorescent) green fluorescent protein published in 2002, derived from Aequorea victoria. It has moderate acid sensitivity.
    844..893     +  CDS            SET1 (fragment): solubility-enhancement tag derived from T7 phage gene 10B
    901..948     +  terminator     T7 terminator: transcription terminator for bacteriophage T7 RNA polymerase
    985..1413    +  rep_origin     f1 ori (sequence partly withheld): f1 bacteriophage origin of replication; arrow indicates direction of (+) strand synthesis
   1466..1523    +  promoter       AmpR promoter (fragment): bla
   1532..2347    -  CDS            KanR: aminoglycoside phosphotransferase; aph(3')-Ia; confers resistance to kanamycin in bacteria or G418 (Geneticin®) in eukaryotes
   2469..3057    +  rep_origin     ori: high-copy-number ColE1/pMB1/pBR322/pUC origin of replication
   3243..3382    -  misc_feature   bom: basis of mobility region from pBR322
   3484..3675    -  CDS            rop: Rop protein, which maintains plasmids at low copy number; rop
   3692..4072    +  CDS            YPB1_ECOLX: Protein predicted: Swiss-Prot protein existence level 4. From Escherichia coli.
   4144..4435    -  CDS            TcR (fragment): tetracycline efflux protein; tet; confers resistance to tetracycline
   4450..4471    -  protein_bind   CAP binding site: CAP binding activates transcription in the presence of cAMP. E. coli catabolite activator protein
   4484..5566    -  CDS            lacI: lac repressor; lacI; The lac repressor binds to the lac operator to inhibit transcription in E. coli. This inhibition can be relieved by adding lactose or isopropyl-β-D-thiogalactopyranoside (IPTG).
   5567..5644    -  promoter       lacI promoter: lacI
   5652..5931    -  CDS            TcR (fragment): tetracycline efflux protein; tet; confers resistance to tetracycline
>Addgene plasmid #191894 | pET28 slow.2 | addgene full sequence | sequence record 378851 | Addgene NGS Result
TAATACGACTCACTATAGGGGAATTGTGAGCGGATAACAATTCCCCTCTAGAAATAATTTTGTTTAACTT
TAAGAAGGAGATATACCATGGGCAGCAGCCATCATCATCATCATCACGTTAGCAAGGGCGAGGAGCTGTT
CACCGGAGTTGTTCCGATTCTGGTGGAACTCGACGGAGACGTCAATGGTCATAAATTTAGCGTACGCGGC
GAGGGTGAAGGTGACGCAACCTATGGTAAACTTACCCTGAAATTTATCTGTACGACAGGAAAATTACCGG
TACCTTGGCCTACTTTAGTGACAACGCTGACGTACGGAATGTTATGTTTCACTCGCTATCCTGATCATAT
GAAACAACATGACTTCTTTAAATCCGCAATGCCAGAAGGTTATGTTCAAGAACGTACGATATTCTTTAAA
GATGATGGATGTTATAAGACGAGAGCTGAGATTAAGTTTGAGGGAGACACTCTGGTCAACAGAATCGAAC
TGCATGGTATAGATTTTAAGGAAGATGGTAACATATTGGGACACAAACTGGAGTATAACATGAATTCCCA
TAATGTTTACATTATGCCAGATAAGCAGAATAACGGAATCAAAGTGAACTTCAAAGTGCGTCATAACATT
GAGGATGGGTCAGTGCAACTGGCCGATCACTATCAGCAGAACACGCCGATTGGCGATGGGCCGGTTCTGC
TGCCGGATTACCATTATCTGCATACCTGGTCTGAGTTATCCAAAGATCCGAATGAAAAACGTGATCATAT
GGTAGTGCTTGAATTCATCGAAGCGGCAGGCATCACTCTCGGCATGGACGAGCTGTATAAGTAATGAGAT
CCGGCTGCTAACAAAGCCCGAAAGGAAGCTGAGTTGGCTGCTGCCACCGCTGAGCAATAACTAGCATAAC
CCCTTGGGGCCTCTAAACGGGTCTTGAGGGGTTTTTTGCTGAAAGGAGGAACTATATCCGGATTGGCGAA
TGGG
[124 nt withheld, positions 985-1108]
C
[91 nt withheld, positions 1110-1200]
A
[49 nt withheld, positions 1202-1250]
CCTTTGACGTTGGAGTCCACGTTCTTT
[37 nt withheld, positions 1278-1314]
ACCCTATCTCGGTCTATTCTTTTGATTTATAAGGGATTTTGCCGATTTCGGCCTATTGGTTAAAAAATGA
GCTGATTTAACAAAAATTTAACGCGAATTTTAACAAAATATTAACGCTTACAATTTAGGTGGCACTTTTC
GGGGAAATGTGCGCGGAACCCCTATTTGTTTATTTTTCTAAATACATTCAAATATGTATCCGCTCATGAA
TTAATTCTTAGAAAAACTCATCGAGCATCAAATGAAACTGCAATTTATTCATATCAGGATTATCAATACC
ATATTTTTGAAAAAGCCGTTTCTGTAATGAAGGAGAAAACTCACCGAGGCAGTTCCATAGGATGGCAAGA
TCCTGGTATCGGTCTGCGATTCCGACTCGTCCAACATCAATACAACCTATTAATTTCCCCTCGTCAAAAA
TAAGGTTATCAAGTGAGAAATCACCATGAGTGACGACTGAATCCGGTGAGAATGGCAAAAGTTTATGCAT
TTCTTTCCAGACTTGTTCAACAGGCCAGCCATTACGCTCGTCATCAAAATCACTCGCATCAACCAAACCG
TTATTCATTCGTGATTGCGCCTGAGCGAGACGAAATACGCGATCGCTGTTAAAAGGACAATTACAAACAG
GAATCGAATGCAACCGGCGCAGGAACACTGCCAGCGCATCAACAATATTTTCACCTGAATCAGGATATTC
TTCTAATACCTGGAATGCTGTTTTCCCGGGGATCGCAGTGGTGAGTAACCATGCATCATCAGGAGTACGG
ATAAAATGCTTGATGGTCGGAAGAGGCATAAATTCCGTCAGCCAGTTTAGTCTGACCATCTCATCTGTAA
CATCATTGGCAACGCTACCTTTGCCATGTTTCAGAAACAACTCTGGCGCATCGGGCTTCCCATACAATCG
ATAGATTGTCGCACCTGATTGCCCGACATTATCGCGAGCCCATTTATACCCATATAAATCAGCATCCATG
TTGGAATTTAATCGCGGCCTAGAGCAAGACGTTTCCCGTTGAATATGGCTCATAACACCCCTTGTATTAC
TGTTTATGTAAGCAGACAGTTTTATTGTTCATGACCAAAATCCCTTAACGTGAGTTTTCGTTCCACTGAG
CGTCAGACCCCGTAGAAAAGATCAAAGGATCTTCTTGAGATCCTTTTTTTCTGCGCGTAATCTGCTGCTT
GCAAACAAAAAAACCACCGCTACCAGCGGTGGTTTGTTTGCCGGATCAAGAGCTACCAACTCTTTTTCCG
AAGGTAACTGGCTTCAGCAGAGCGCAGATACCAAATACTGTCCTTCTAGTGTAGCCGTAGTTAGGCCACC
ACTTCAAGAACTCTGTAGCACCGCCTACATACCTCGCTCTGCTAATCCTGTTACCAGTGGCTGCTGCCAG
TGGCGATAAGTCGTGTCTTACCGGGTTGGACTCAAGACGATAGTTACCGGATAAGGCGCAGCGGTCGGGC
TGAACGGGGGGTTCGTGCACACAGCCCAGCTTGGAGCGAACGACCTACACCGAACTGAGATACCTACAGC
GTGAGCTATGAGAAAGCGCCACGCTTCCCGAAGGGAGAAAGGCGGACAGGTATCCGGTAAGCGGCAGGGT
CGGAACAGGAGAGCGCACGAGGGAGCTTCCAGGGGGAAACGCCTGGTATCTTTATAGTCCTGTCGGGTTT
CGCCACCTCTGACTTGAGCGTCGATTTTTGTGATGCTCGTCAGGGGGGCGGAGCCTATGGAAAAACGCCA
GCAACGCGGCCTTTTTACGGTTCCTGGCCTTTTGCTGGCCTTTTGCTCACATGTTCTTTCCTGCGTTATC
CCCTGATTCTGTGGATAACCGTATTACCGCCTTTGAGTGAGCTGATACCGCTCGCCGCAGCCGAACGACC
GAGCGCAGCGAGTCAGTGAGCGAGGAAGCGGAAGAGCGCCTGATGCGGTATTTTCTCCTTACGCATCTGT
GCGGTATTTCACACCGCAATGGTGCACTCTCAGTACAATCTGCTCTGATGCCGCATAGTTAAGCCAGTAT
ACACTCCGCTATCGCTACGTGACTGGGTCATGGCTGCGCCCCGACACCCGCCAACACCCGCTGACGCGCC
CTGACGGGCTTGTCTGCTCCCGGCATCCGCTTACAGACAAGCTGTGACCGTCTCCGGGAGCTGCATGTGT
CAGAGGTTTTCACCGTCATCACCGAAACGCGCGAGGCAGCTGCGGTAAAGCTCATCAGCGTGGTCGTGAA
GCGATTCACAGATGTCTGCCTGTTCATCCGCGTCCAGCTCGTTGAGTTTCTCCAGAAGCGTTAATGTCTG
GCTTCTGATAAAGCGGGCCATGTTAAGGGCGGTTTTTTCCTGTTTGGTCACTGATGCCTCCGTGTAAGGG
GGATTTCTGTTCATGGGGGTAATGATACCGATGAAACGAGAGAGGATGCTCACGATACGGGTTACTGATG
ATGAACATGCCCGGTTACTGGAACGTTGTGAGGGTAAACAACTGGCGGTATGGATGCGGCGGGACCAGAG
AAAAATCACTCAGGGTCAATGCCAGCGCTTCGTTAATACAGATGTAGGTGTTCCACAGGGTAGCCAGCAG
CATCCTGCGATGCAGATCCGGAACATAATGGTGCAGGGCGCTGACTTCCGCGTTTCCAGACTTTACGAAA
CACGGAAACCGAAGACCATTCATGTTGTTGCTCAGGTCGCAGACGTTTTGCAGCAGCAGTCGCTTCACGT
TCGCTCGCGTATCGGTGATTCATTCTGCTAACCAGTAAGGCAACCCCGCCAGCCTAGCCGGGTCCTCAAC
GACAGGAGCACGATCATGCGCACCCGTGGGGCCGCCATGCCGGCGATAATGGCCTGCTTCTCGCCGAAAC
GTTTGGTGGCGGGACCAGTGACGAAGGCTTGAGCGAGGGCGTGCAAGATTCCGAATACCGCAAGCGACAG
GCCGATCATCGTCGCGCTCCAGCGAAAGCGGTCCTCGCCGAAAATGACCCAGAGCGCTGCCGGCACCTGT
CCTACGAGTTGCATGATAAAGAAGACAGTCATAAGTGCGGCGACGATAGTCATGCCCCGCGCCCACCGGA
AGGAGCTGACTGGGTTGAAGGCTCTCAAGGGCATCGGTCGAGATCCCGGTGCCTAATGAGTGAGCTAACT
TACATTAATTGCGTTGCGCTCACTGCCCGCTTTCCAGTCGGGAAACCTGTCGTGCCAGCTGCATTAATGA
ATCGGCCAACGCGCGGGGAGAGGCGGTTTGCGTATTGGGCGCCAGGGTGGTTTTTCTTTTCACCAGTGAG
ACGGGCAACAGCTGATTGCCCTTCACCGCCTGGCCCTGAGAGAGTTGCAGCAAGCGGTCCACGCTGGTTT
GCCCCAGCAGGCGAAAATCCTGTTTGATGGTGGTTAACGGCGGGATATAACATGAGCTGTCTTCGGTATC
GTCGTATCCCACTACCGAGATATCCGCACCAACGCGCAGCCCGGACTCGGTAATGGCGCGCATTGCGCCC
AGCGCCATCTGATCGTTGGCAACCAGCATCGCAGTGGGAACGATGCCCTCATTCAGCATTTGCATGGTTT
GTTGAAAACCGGACATGGCACTCCAGTCGCCTTCCCGTTCCGCTATCGGCTGAATTTGATTGCGAGTGAG
ATATTTATGCCAGCCAGCCAGACGCAGACGCGCCGAGACAGAACTTAATGGGCCCGCTAACAGCGCGATT
TGCTGGTGACCCAATGCGACCAGATGCTCCACGCCCAGTCGCGTACCGTCTTCATGGGAGAAAATAATAC
TGTTGATGGGTGTCTGGTCAGAGACATCAAGAAATAACGCCGGAACATTAGTGCAGGCAGCTTCCACAGC
AATGGCATCCTGGTCATCCAGCGGATAGTTAATGATCAGCCCACTGACGCGTTGCGCGAGAAGATTGTGC
ACCGCCGCTTTACAGGCTTCGACGCCGCTTCGTTCTACCATCGACACCACCACGCTGGCACCCAGTTGAT
CGGCGCGAGATTTAATCGCCGCGACAATTTGCGACGGCGCGTGCAGGGCCAGACTGGAGGTGGCAACGCC
AATCAGCAACGACTGTTTGCCCGCCAGTTGTTGTGCCACGCGGTTGGGAATGTAATTCAGCTCCGCCATC
GCCGCTTCCACTTTTTCCCGCGTTTTCGCAGAAACGTGGCTGGCCTGGTTCACCACGCGGGAAACGGTCT
GATAAGAGACACCGGCATACTCTGCGACATCGTATAACGTTACTGGTTTCACATTCACCACCCTGAATTG
ACTCTCTTCCGGGCGCTATCATGCCATACCGCGAAAGGTTTTGCGCCATTCGATGGTGTCCGGGATCTCG
ACGCTCTCCCTTATGCGACTCCTGCATTAGGAAGCAGCCCAGTAGTAGGTTGAGGCCGTTGAGCACCGCC
GCCGCAAGGAATGGTGCATGCAAGGAGATGGCGCCCAACAGTCCCCCGGCCACGGGGCCTGCCACCATAC
CCACGCCGAAACAAGCGCTCATGAGCCCGAAGTGGCGAGCCCGATCTTCCCCATCGGTGATGTCGGCGAT
ATAGGCGCCAGCAACCGCACCTGTGGCGCCGGTGATGCCGGCCACGATGCGTCCGGCGTAGAGGATCGAG
ATCTCGATCCCGCGAAAT
